Addgene plasmid #191384: pSLIK-Rbfox2-rABE-Flag
Purpose: Doxycycline inducible expression of Rbfox2-rABE
Depositing lab: Stephen Floor. Depositing organization: University of California, San Francisco (UCSF). Publication: RNA molecular recording with an engineered RNA deaminase. Lin Y, Kwok S, Hein AE, Thai BQ, Alabi Y, Ostrowski MS, Wu K, Floor SN. Nat Methods. 2023 Dec;20(12):1887-1899. doi: 10.1038/s41592-023-02046-z. Epub 2023 Oct 19. PubMed 37857907.
Backbone
  Vector backbone: pSLIK
  Backbone size w/o insert (bp): 12648
  Total vector size (bp): 14658
  Vector type: Lentiviral
  Selectable markers: Hygromycin
Growth in bacteria
  Bacterial resistance: Ampicillin, 100 μg/mL
  Growth temperature: 37°C
  Growth strain: NEB Stable
  Copy number: High Copy
Gene/Insert
  Gene/Insert name: Rbfox2-rABE
  Species: H. sapiens (human), Synthetic
  Insert size (bp): 1959
  Entrez Gene: RBFOX2 (a.k.a. FOX2, Fox-2, HNRBP2, HRNBP2, RBM9, RTA, dJ106I20.3, fxh)
  Promoter: tet-inducible promoter
  Tag / fusion protein: Flag (C terminal on insert)
  Cloning method: Gibson Cloning
  Sequencing primers: 5′ tcagatcgccactagtccaccatgttaattaaagcggagggcgcc; 3′ gctgggtctagatatctcgagtcaCTTGTCATCGTCATCCTTGTAATC
Terms and licenses: Academic/Nonprofit Terms; Industry Terms: Not Available to Industry
How to cite: pSLIK-Rbfox2-rABE-Flag was a gift from Stephen Floor (Addgene plasmid # 191384 ; http://n2t.net/addgene:191384 ; RRID:Addgene_191384)
