[The description below was written by a language model from this plasmid's Addgene catalogue record and pLannotate feature annotations shown in this document.]
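Description:
pSLIK-Rbfox2-rABE-Flag is a lentiviral transfer plasmid of about 14.7 kb, built on the pSLIK single-vector inducible backbone, for doxycycline-controlled expression of an RBFOX2–RNA adenosine deaminase fusion in mammalian cells. It is propagated in E. coli through a high-copy ColE1/pUC-type origin with ampicillin resistance. The backbone also carries an f1 origin and an SV40/EM7-driven bleomycin-family resistance cassette outside the viral genome. The packaged region begins with a CMV enhancer/promoter fused to a truncated HIV-1 5' LTR. It continues through the Ψ packaging signal, a gag fragment, the RRE and the cPPT/CTS, and it ends with a WPRE and a second truncated LTR followed by a bGH polyadenylation signal. Viral proteins are not encoded and must be supplied in trans for particle production.

Two expression units sit between the viral elements. The first, flanked by Gateway attB1 and attB2 sites, is a tight TRE promoter (seven tet operators plus a minimal CMV promoter). It drives Rbfox2 fused to a TadA-derived deaminase domain, annotated as a TadA*(7.10) fragment and called rABE in the record, with a C-terminal FLAG tag. The catalogue lists the RBFOX2 portion as human, whereas the automated annotation matched it to the mouse protein. The second unit uses the human UbC promoter to express the reverse transactivator rtTA3, followed by an EMCV IRES and a hygromycin resistance gene. Transduced cells can therefore be selected with hygromycin and constitutively make the activator, which switches on the fusion only when doxycycline is added. The associated work concerns RNA molecular recording with an engineered RNA deaminase. This suggests that RNAs bound by RBFOX2 are marked by adenosine editing, although the record does not spell out the mechanism. The depositor and sequencing-derived records differ by one nucleotide in length and carry essentially the same annotations.
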