Features (pLannotate 1.2.2; 43 found; start..end, strand, type, name):
    928..1206    +  CDS            yokD (fragment): YOKD_BACSU - Experimental evidence at protein level: Swiss-Prot protein existence level 1. May contribute to antibiotic resistance. From Bacillus subtilis (strain 168).
   1236..1319    +  CDS            large T antigen (fragment): large T antigen from SV40 (simian virus 40)
   1353..1376    +  misc_feature   MCS (fragment): pBluescript multiple cloning site
   1376..1964    +  misc_feature   WPRE: woodchuck hepatitis virus posttranscriptional regulatory element
   1965..1984    +  misc_feature   MCS (fragment): pBluescript multiple cloning site
   1986..2486    +  CDS            nef (fragment): NEF_HV1LA - Experimental evidence at protein level: Swiss-Prot protein existence level 1. Extracellular Nef protein targets CD4(+) T-lymphocytes for apoptosis by interacting with CXCR4 surface receptors. From Human immunodeficiency virus type 1 group M subtype B (isolate Lai) (HIV-1).
   2493..2673    +  LTR            5' LTR (truncated): truncated 5' long terminal repeat (LTR) from HIV-1
   2705..2929    +  polyA_signal   bGH poly(A) signal: bovine growth hormone polyadenylation signal
   2933..2954    +  promoter       SV40 promoter (fragment): SV40 enhancer and early promoter
   2975..3403    +  rep_origin     f1 ori (sequence partly withheld): f1 bacteriophage origin of replication; arrow indicates direction of (+) strand synthesis
   3417..3746    +  promoter       SV40 promoter: SV40 enhancer and early promoter
   3794..3841    +  promoter       EM7 promoter: synthetic bacterial promoter&nbsp
   3860..4234    +  CDS            BleoR: antibiotic-binding protein; Sh ble from Streptoalloteichus hindustanus; confers resistance to bleomycin, phleomycin, and Zeocin™
   4244..4369    +  CDS            ble (fragment): BLE_KLEPN - Experimental evidence at protein level: Swiss-Prot protein existence level 1. Binding protein with a strong affinity to the bleomycin family of antibiotics. Binds to CL990; an antimitotic-antibiotic compound. From Klebsiella pneumoniae.
   4364..4485    +  polyA_signal   SV40 poly(A) signal: SV40 polyadenylation signal
   4556..4578    -  protein_bind   lac operator (fragment): The lac repressor binds to the lac operator to inhibit transcription in E. coli. This inhibition can be relieved by adding lactose or isopropyl-β-D-thiogalactopyranoside (IPTG). lac repressor encoded by lacI
   4582..4612    -  promoter       lac promoter: promoter for the E. coli lac operon
   4627..4648    -  protein_bind   CAP binding site: CAP binding activates transcription in the presence of cAMP. E. coli catabolite activator protein
   4661..4753    -  CDS            lacI (fragment): lac repressor; lacI; The lac repressor binds to the lac operator to inhibit transcription in E. coli. This inhibition can be relieved by adding lactose or isopropyl-β-D-thiogalactopyranoside (IPTG).
   4936..5524    -  rep_origin     ori: high-copy-number ColE1/pMB1/pBR322/pUC origin of replication
   5695..6555    -  CDS            AmpR: β-lactamase; bla; confers resistance to ampicillin, carbenicillin, and related antibiotics
   6556..6660    -  promoter       AmpR promoter: bla
   6719..6771    -  misc_feature   bom (fragment): basis of mobility region from pBR322
   6926..7305    +  enhancer       CMV enhancer: human cytomegalovirus immediate early enhancer
   7306..7505    +  promoter       CMV promoter: human cytomegalovirus (CMV) immediate early promoter
   7523..7703    +  LTR            5' LTR (truncated): truncated 5' long terminal repeat (LTR) from HIV-1
   7750..7875    +  misc_feature   HIV-1 Ψ: packaging signal of human immunodeficiency virus type 1
   7859..8222    +  CDS            HIV-1 gag (fragment): gag protein from human immunodeficiency virus 1; gag
   8368..8601    +  misc_feature   RRE: The Rev response element (RRE) of HIV-1 allows for Rev-dependent mRNA export from the nucleus to the cytoplasm.
   8978..9078    +  CDS            Rev (fragment): human immunodeficiency virus 1 (HIV-1) Rev protein; rev; enhances nuclear export of unspliced and incompletely spliced viral mRNAs
   9128..9245    +  misc_feature   cPPT/CTS: central polypurine tract and central termination sequence of HIV-1
   9302..9326    +  protein_bind   attB1: mutant version of attB; recombination site for the Gateway® BP reaction BP Clonase™
   9358..9672    +  promoter       tight TRE promoter: Tet-responsive promoter PTight, consisting of seven tet operator sequences followed by the minimal CMV promoter
   9696..11045   +  CDS            Rbfox2: RFOX2_MOUSE - Also known as Fox2, Fxh, Hrnbp2, Rbm9. Experimental evidence at protein level: Swiss-Prot protein existence level 1. RNA-binding protein that regulates alternative splicing events by binding to 5'-UGCAUGU-3' elements. Prevents binding of U2AF2 to the 3'-splice site. Regulates alternative splicing of tissue- specific exons and of differentially spliced exons during erythropoiesis. Seems to act as a coregulatory factor of ER-alpha (By similarity). From Mus musculus (Mouse).
  11169..11611   +  CDS            TadA*(7.10) (fragment): DNA adenosine deaminase evolved from the E. coli tRNA adenosine deaminase TadA (Gaudelli et al., 2017)
  11667..11690   +  CDS            FLAG: FLAG® epitope tag, followed by an enterokinase cleavage site
  11708..11732   -  protein_bind   attB2: mutant version of attB; recombination site for the Gateway® BP reaction BP Clonase™
  11782..12993   +  promoter       UbC promoter: human ubiquitin C promoter
  13058..13110   +  misc_feature   MCS (fragment): multiple cloning site
  13118..13815   +  CDS            rtTA3 (fragment): reverse tetracycline transactivator 3 activates expression from Tet-responsive promoters in the presence of doxycycline
  13745..13855   +  CDS            VP48: 3 tandem repeats of the minimal activation domain of herpes simplex virus VP16 (Cheng et al., 2013)
  14028..14490   +  misc_feature   IRES: internal ribosome entry site (IRES) of the encephalomyocarditis virus (EMCV)
  14548..910     +  CDS            HygR (fragment) (across the origin): aminoglycoside phosphotransferase from E. coli; aph(4)-Ia; confers resistance to hygromycin
>Addgene plasmid #191384 | pSLIK-Rbfox2-rABE-Flag | depositor full sequence | sequence record 371626 | pSLIK-Rbfox2-rABE-Flag sequence 14658 bps
CGATGTAGGAGGGCGTGGATATGTCCTGCGGGTAAATAGCTGCGCCGATGGTTTCTACAAAGATCGTTAT
GTTTATCGGCACTTTGCATCGGCCGCGCTCCCGATTCCGGAAGTGCTTGACATTGGGGAATTCAGCGAGA
GCCTGACCTATTGCATCTCCCGCCGTGCACAGGGTGTCACGTTGCAAGACCTGCCTGAAACCGAACTGCC
CGCTGTTCTGCAGCCGGTCGCGGAGGCCATGGATGCGATCGCTGCGGCCGATCTTAGCCAGACGAGCGGG
TTCGGCCCATTCGGACCGCAAGGAATCGGTCAATACACTACATGGCGTGATTTCATATGCGCGATTGCTG
ATCCCCATGTGTATCACTGGCAAACTGTGATGGACGACACCGTCAGTGCGTCCGTCGCGCAGGCTCTCGA
TGAGCTGATGCTTTGGGCCGAGGACTGCCCCGAAGTCCGGCACCTCGTGCACGCGGATTTCGGCTCCAAC
AATGTCCTGACGGACAATGGCCGCATAACAGCGGTCATTGACTGGAGCGAGGCGATGTTCGGGGATTCCC
AATACGAGGTCGCCAACATCTTCTTCTGGAGGCCGTGGTTGGCTTGTATGGAGCAGCAGACGCGCTACTT
CGAGCGGAGGCATCCGGAGCTTGCAGGATCGCCGCGGCTCCGGGCGTATATGCTCCGCATTGGTCTTGAC
CAACTCTATCAGAGCTTGGTTGACGGCAATTTCGATGATGCAGCTTGGGCGCAGGGTCGATGCGACGCAA
TCGTCCGATCCGGAGCCGGGACTGTCGGGCGTACACAAATCGCCCGCAGAAGCGCGGCCGTCTGGACCGA
TGGCTGTGTAGAAGTACTCGCCGATAGTGGAAACCGACGCCCCAGCACTCGTCCGAGGGCAAAGGAATAG
AGTAGATGCCGACCGAACAAGAGCTGATTTCGAGAACGCCTCAGCCAGCAACTCGCGCGAGCCTAGCAAG
GCAAATGCGAGAGAACGGCCTTACGCTTGGTGGCACAGTTCTCGTCCACAGTTCGCTAAGCTCGCTCGGC
TGGGTCGCGGGAGGGCCGGTCGCAGTGATTCAGGCCCTTCTGGATTGTGTTGGTCCCCAGGGCACGATTG
TCATGCCCACGCACTCGGGTGATCTGACTGATCCCGCAGATTGGAGATCGCCGCCCGTGCCTGCCGATTG
GGTGCAGATCTCTAGATCTGTACAAGTAAAGCGGCCGCGACTCTAGATCATAATCAGCCATACCACATTT
GTAGAGGTTTTACTTGCTTTAAAAAACCTCCCACACCTCCCCCTGAACCTGAAACATAAAATGAATGCAA
TTGTTGTTGTTTAGTCCCTCCCAATTCGATATCAAGCTTATCGATAATCAACCTCTGGATTACAAAATTT
GTGAAAGATTGACTGGTATTCTTAACTATGTTGCTCCTTTTACGCTATGTGGATACGCTGCTTTAATGCC
TTTGTATCATGCTATTGCTTCCCGTATGGCTTTCATTTTCTCCTCCTTGTATAAATCCTGGTTGCTGTCT
CTTTATGAGGAGTTGTGGCCCGTTGTCAGGCAACGTGGCGTGGTGTGCACTGTGTTTGCTGACGCAACCC
CCACTGGTTGGGGCATTGCCACCACCTGTCAGCTCCTTTCCGGGACTTTCGCTTTCCCCCTCCCTATTGC
CACGGCGGAACTCATCGCCGCCTGCCTTGCCCGCTGCTGGACAGGGGCTCGGCTGTTGGGCACTGACAAT
TCCGTGGTGTTGTCGGGGAAATCATCGTCCTTTCCTTGGCTGCTCGCCTGTGTTGCCACCTGGATTCTGC
GCGGGACGTCCTTCTGCTACGTCCCTTCGGCCCTCAATCCAGCGGACCTTCCTTCCCGCGGCCTGCTGCC
GGCTCTGCGGCCTCTTCCGCGTCTTCGCCTTCGCCCTCAGACGAGTCGGATCTCCCTTTGGGCCGCCTCC
CCGCATCGATACCGTCGACCTCGATCGAGACCTAGAAAAACATGGAGCAATCACAAGTAGCAATACAGCA
GCTACCAATGCTGATTGTGCCTGGCTAGAAGCACAAGAGGAGGAGGAGGTGGGTTTTCCAGTCACACCTC
AGGTACCTTTAAGACCAATGACTTACAAGGCAGCTGTAGATCTTAGCCACTTTTTAAAAGAAAAGGGGGG
ACTGGAAGGGCTAATTCACTCCCAACGAAGACAAGATATCCTTGATCTGTGGATCTACCACACACAAGGC
TACTTCCCTGATTGGCAGAACTACACACCAGGGCCAGGGATCAGATATCCACTGACCTTTGGATGGTGCT
ACAAGCTAGTACCAGTTGAGCAAGAGAAGGTAGAAGAAGCCAATGAAGGAGAGAACACCCGCTTGTTACA
CCCTGTGAGCCTGCATGGGATGGATGACCCGGAGAGAGAAGTATTAGAGTGGAGGTTTGACAGCCGCCTA
GCATTTCATCACATGGCCCGAGAGCTGCATCCGGACTGTACTGGGTCTCTCTGGTTAGACCAGATCTGAG
CCTGGGAGCTCTCTGGCTAACTAGGGAACCCACTGCTTAAGCCTCAATAAAGCTTGCCTTGAGTGCTTCA
AGTAGTGTGTGCCCGTCTGTTGTGTGACTCTGGTAACTAGAGATCCCTCAGACCCTTTTAGTCAGTGTGG
AAAATCTCTAGCAGGGCCCGTTTAAACCCGCTGATCAGCCTCGACTGTGCCTTCTAGTTGCCAGCCATCT
GTTGTTTGCCCCTCCCCCGTGCCTTCCTTGACCCTGGAAGGTGCCACTCCCACTGTCCTTTCCTAATAAA
ATGAGGAAATTGCATCGCATTGTCTGAGTAGGTGTCATTCTATTCTGGGGGGTGGGGTGGGGCAGGACAG
CAAGGGGGAGGATTGGGAAGACAATAGCAGGCATGCTGGGGATGCGGTGGGCTCTATGGCTTCTGAGGCG
GAAAGAACCAGCTGGGGCTCTAGGGGGTATCCCC
[124 nt withheld, positions 2975-3098]
C
[91 nt withheld, positions 3100-3190]
A
[49 nt withheld, positions 3192-3240]
CCTTTGACGTTGGAGTCCACGTTCTTT
[37 nt withheld, positions 3268-3304]
ACCCTATCTCGGTCTATTCTTTTGATTTATAAGGGATTTTGCCGATTTCGGCCTATTGGTTAAAAAATGA
GCTGATTTAACAAAAATTTAACGCGAATTAATTCTGTGGAATGTGTGTCAGTTAGGGTGTGGAAAGTCCC
CAGGCTCCCCAGCAGGCAGAAGTATGCAAAGCATGCATCTCAATTAGTCAGCAACCAGGTGTGGAAAGTC
CCCAGGCTCCCCAGCAGGCAGAAGTATGCAAAGCATGCATCTCAATTAGTCAGCAACCATAGTCCCGCCC
CTAACTCCGCCCATCCCGCCCCTAACTCCGCCCAGTTCCGCCCATTCTCCGCCCCATGGCTGACTAATTT
TTTTTATTTATGCAGAGGCCGAGGCCGCCTCTGCCTCTGAGCTATTCCAGAAGTAGTGAGGAGGCTTTTT
TGGAGGCCTAGGCTTTTGCAAAAAGCTCCCGGGAGCTTGTATATCCATTTTCGGATCTGATCAGCACGTG
TTGACAATTAATCATCGGCATAGTATATCGGCATAGTATAATACGACAAGGTGAGGAACTAAACCATGGC
CAAGTTGACCAGTGCCGTTCCGGTGCTCACCGCGCGCGACGTCGCCGGAGCGGTCGAGTTCTGGACCGAC
CGGCTCGGGTTCTCCCGGGACTTCGTGGAGGACGACTTCGCCGGTGTGGTCCGGGACGACGTGACCCTGT
TCATCAGCGCGGTCCAGGACCAGGTGGTGCCGGACAACACCCTGGCCTGGGTGTGGGTGCGCGGCCTGGA
CGAGCTGTACGCCGAGTGGTCGGAGGTCGTGTCCACGAACTTCCGGGACGCCTCCGGGCCGGCCATGACC
GAGATCGGCGAGCAGCCGTGGGGGCGGGAGTTCGCCCTGCGCGACCCGGCCGGCAACTGCGTGCACTTCG
TGGCCGAGGAGCAGGACTGACACGTGCTACGAGATTTCGATTCCACCGCCGCCTTCTATGAAAGGTTGGG
CTTCGGAATCGTTTTCCGGGACGCCGGCTGGATGATCCTCCAGCGCGGGGATCTCATGCTGGAGTTCTTC
GCCCACCCCAACTTGTTTATTGCAGCTTATAATGGTTACAAATAAAGCAATAGCATCACAAATTTCACAA
ATAAAGCATTTTTTTCACTGCATTCTAGTTGTGGTTTGTCCAAACTCATCAATGTATCTTATCATGTCTG
TATACCGTCGACCTCTAGCTAGAGCTTGGCGTAATCATGGTCATAGCTGTTTCCTGTGTGAAATTGTTAT
CCGCTCACAATTCCACACAACATACGAGCCGGAAGCATAAAGTGTAAAGCCTGGGGTGCCTAATGAGTGA
GCTAACTCACATTAATTGCGTTGCGCTCACTGCCCGCTTTCCAGTCGGGAAACCTGTCGTGCCAGCTGCA
TTAATGAATCGGCCAACGCGCGGGGAGAGGCGGTTTGCGTATTGGGCGCTCTTCCGCTTCCTCGCTCACT
GACTCGCTGCGCTCGGTCGTTCGGCTGCGGCGAGCGGTATCAGCTCACTCAAAGGCGGTAATACGGTTAT
CCACAGAATCAGGGGATAACGCAGGAAAGAACATGTGAGCAAAAGGCCAGCAAAAGGCCAGGAACCGTAA
AAAGGCCGCGTTGCTGGCGTTTTTCCATAGGCTCCGCCCCCCTGACGAGCATCACAAAAATCGACGCTCA
AGTCAGAGGTGGCGAAACCCGACAGGACTATAAAGATACCAGGCGTTTCCCCCTGGAAGCTCCCTCGTGC
GCTCTCCTGTTCCGACCCTGCCGCTTACCGGATACCTGTCCGCCTTTCTCCCTTCGGGAAGCGTGGCGCT
TTCTCATAGCTCACGCTGTAGGTATCTCAGTTCGGTGTAGGTCGTTCGCTCCAAGCTGGGCTGTGTGCAC
GAACCCCCCGTTCAGCCCGACCGCTGCGCCTTATCCGGTAACTATCGTCTTGAGTCCAACCCGGTAAGAC
ACGACTTATCGCCACTGGCAGCAGCCACTGGTAACAGGATTAGCAGAGCGAGGTATGTAGGCGGTGCTAC
AGAGTTCTTGAAGTGGTGGCCTAACTACGGCTACACTAGAAGAACAGTATTTGGTATCTGCGCTCTGCTG
AAGCCAGTTACCTTCGGAAAAAGAGTTGGTAGCTCTTGATCCGGCAAACAAACCACCGCTGGTAGCGGTG
GTTTTTTTGTTTGCAAGCAGCAGATTACGCGCAGAAAAAAAGGATCTCAAGAAGATCCTTTGATCTTTTC
TACGGGGTCTGACGCTCAGTGGAACGAAAACTCACGTTAAGGGATTTTGGTCATGAGATTATCAAAAAGG
ATCTTCACCTAGATCCTTTTAAATTAAAAATGAAGTTTTAAATCAATCTAAAGTATATATGAGTAAACTT
GGTCTGACAGTTACCAATGCTTAATCAGTGAGGCACCTATCTCAGCGATCTGTCTATTTCGTTCATCCAT
AGTTGCCTGACTCCCCGTCGTGTAGATAACTACGATACGGGAGGGCTTACCATCTGGCCCCAGTGCTGCA
ATGATACCGCGAGACCCACGCTCACCGGCTCCAGATTTATCAGCAATAAACCAGCCAGCCGGAAGGGCCG
AGCGCAGAAGTGGTCCTGCAACTTTATCCGCCTCCATCCAGTCTATTAATTGTTGCCGGGAAGCTAGAGT
AAGTAGTTCGCCAGTTAATAGTTTGCGCAACGTTGTTGCCATTGCTACAGGCATCGTGGTGTCACGCTCG
TCGTTTGGTATGGCTTCATTCAGCTCCGGTTCCCAACGATCAAGGCGAGTTACATGATCCCCCATGTTGT
GCAAAAAAGCGGTTAGCTCCTTCGGTCCTCCGATCGTTGTCAGAAGTAAGTTGGCCGCAGTGTTATCACT
CATGGTTATGGCAGCACTGCATAATTCTCTTACTGTCATGCCATCCGTAAGATGCTTTTCTGTGACTGGT
GAGTACTCAACCAAGTCATTCTGAGAATAGTGTATGCGGCGACCGAGTTGCTCTTGCCCGGCGTCAATAC
GGGATAATACCGCGCCACATAGCAGAACTTTAAAAGTGCTCATCATTGGAAAACGTTCTTCGGGGCGAAA
ACTCTCAAGGATCTTACCGCTGTTGAGATCCAGTTCGATGTAACCCACTCGTGCACCCAACTGATCTTCA
GCATCTTTTACTTTCACCAGCGTTTCTGGGTGAGCAAAAACAGGAAGGCAAAATGCCGCAAAAAAGGGAA
TAAGGGCGACACGGAAATGTTGAATACTCATACTCTTCCTTTTTCAATATTATTGAAGCATTTATCAGGG
TTATTGTCTCATGAGCGGATACATATTTGAATGTATTTAGAAAAATAAACAAATAGGGGTTCCGCGCACA
TTTCCCCGAAAAGTGCCACCTGACGTCGACGGATCGGGAGATCTCCCGATCCCCTATGGTGCACTCTCAG
TACAATCTGCTCTGATGCCGCATAGTTAAGCCAGTATCTGCTCCCTGCTTGTGTGTTGGAGGTCGCTGAG
TAGTGCGCGAGCAAAATTTAAGCTACAACAAGGCAAGGCTTGACCGACAATTGCATGAAGAATCTGCTTA
GGGTTAGGCGTTTTGCGCTGCTTCGCGATGTACGGGCCAGATATACGCGTTGACATTGATTATTGACTAG
TTATTAATAGTAATCAATTACGGGGTCATTAGTTCATAGCCCATATATGGAGTTCCGCGTTACATAACTT
ACGGTAAATGGCCCGCCTGGCTGACCGCCCAACGACCCCCGCCCATTGACGTCAATAATGACGTATGTTC
CCATAGTAACGCCAATAGGGACTTTCCATTGACGTCAATGGGTGGAGTATTTACGGTAAACTGCCCACTT
GGCAGTACATCAAGTGTATCATATGCCAAGTACGCCCCCTATTGACGTCAATGACGGTAAATGGCCCGCC
TGGCATTATGCCCAGTACATGACCTTATGGGACTTTCCTACTTGGCAGTACATCTACGTATTAGTCATCG
CTATTACCATGGTGATGCGGTTTTGGCAGTACATCAATGGGCGTGGATAGCGGTTTGACTCACGGGGATT
TCCAAGTCTCCACCCCATTGACGTCAATGGGAGTTTGTTTTGGCACCAAAATCAACGGGACTTTCCAAAA
TGTCGTAACAACTCCGCCCCATTGACGCAAATGGGCGGTAGGCGTGTACGGTGGGAGGTCTATATAAGCA
GCGCGTTTTGCCTGTACTGGGTCTCTCTGGTTAGACCAGATCTGAGCCTGGGAGCTCTCTGGCTAACTAG
GGAACCCACTGCTTAAGCCTCAATAAAGCTTGCCTTGAGTGCTTCAAGTAGTGTGTGCCCGTCTGTTGTG
TGACTCTGGTAACTAGAGATCCCTCAGACCCTTTTAGTCAGTGTGGAAAATCTCTAGCAGTGGCGCCCGA
ACAGGGACTTGAAAGCGAAAGGGAAACCAGAGGAGCTCTCTCGACGCAGGACTCGGCTTGCTGAAGCGCG
CACGGCAAGAGGCGAGGGGCGGCGACTGGTGAGTACGCCAAAAATTTTGACTAGCGGAGGCTAGAAGGAG
AGAGATGGGTGCGAGAGCGTCAGTATTAAGCGGGGGAGAATTAGATCGCGATGGGAAAAAATTCGGTTAA
GGCCAGGGGGAAAGAAAAAATATAAATTAAAACATATAGTATGGGCAAGCAGGGAGCTAGAACGATTCGC
AGTTAATCCTGGCCTGTTAGAAACATCAGAAGGCTGTAGACAAATACTGGGACAGCTACAACCATCCCTT
CAGACAGGATCAGAAGAACTTAGATCATTATATAATACAGTAGCAACCCTCTATTGTGTGCATCAAAGGA
TAGAGATAAAAGACACCAAGGAAGCTTTAGACAAGATAGAGGAAGAGCAAAACAAAAGTAAGACCACCGC
ACAGCAAGCGGCCGCTGATCTTCAGACCTGGAGGAGGAGATATGAGGGACAATTGGAGAAGTGAATTATA
TAAATATAAAGTAGTAAAAATTGAACCATTAGGAGTAGCACCCACCAAGGCAAAGAGAAGAGTGGTGCAG
AGAGAAAAAAGAGCAGTGGGAATAGGAGCTTTGTTCCTTGGGTTCTTGGGAGCAGCAGGAAGCACTATGG
GCGCAGCGTCAATGACGCTGACGGTACAGGCCAGACAATTATTGTCTGGTATAGTGCAGCAGCAGAACAA
TTTGCTGAGGGCTATTGAGGCGCAACAGCATCTGTTGCAACTCACAGTCTGGGGCATCAAGCAGCTCCAG
GCAAGAATCCTGGCTGTGGAAAGATACCTAAAGGATCAACAGCTCCTGGGGATTTGGGGTTGCTCTGGAA
AACTCATTTGCACCACTGCTGTGCCTTGGAATGCTAGTTGGAGTAATAAATCTCTGGAACAGATTTGGAA
TCACACGACCTGGATGGAGTGGGACAGAGAAATTAACAATTACACAAGCTTAATACACTCCTTAATTGAA
GAATCGCAAAACCAGCAAGAAAAGAATGAACAAGAATTATTGGAATTAGATAAATGGGCAAGTTTGTGGA
ATTGGTTTAACATAACAAATTGGCTGTGGTATATAAAATTATTCATAATGATAGTAGGAGGCTTGGTAGG
TTTAAGAATAGTTTTTGCTGTACTTTCTATAGTGAATAGAGTTAGGCAGGGATATTCACCATTATCGTTT
CAGACCCACCTCCCAACCCCGAGGGGACCCGACAGGCCCGAAGGAATAGAAGAAGAAGGTGGAGAGAGAG
ACAGAGACAGATCCATTCGATTAGTGAACGGATCGGCACTGCGTGCGCCAATTCTGCAGACAAATGGCAG
TATTCATCCACAATTTTAAAAGAAAAGGGGGGATTGGGGGGTACAGTGCAGGGGAAAGAATAGTAGACAT
AATAGCAACAGACATACAAACTAAAGAATTACAAAAACAAATTACAAAAATTCAAAATTTTCGGGTTTAT
TACAGGGACAGCAGAGATCCAGTTTGGTTAATTCTAGACAGTTATCAACAAGTTTGTACAAAAAAGCAGG
CTTTAAAGGAACCAATTCAGTCGACTGGATCCCGAGTTTACTCCCTATCAGTGATAGAGAACGTATGTCG
AGTTTACTCCCTATCAGTGATAGAGAACGATGTCGAGTTTACTCCCTATCAGTGATAGAGAACGTATGTC
GAGTTTACTCCCTATCAGTGATAGAGAACGTATGTCGAGTTTACTCCCTATCAGTGATAGAGAACGTATG
TCGAGTTTATCCCTATCAGTGATAGAGAACGTATGTCGAGTTTACTCCCTATCAGTGATAGAGAACGTAT
GTCGAGGTAGGCGTGTACGGTGGGAGGCCTATATAAGCAGAGCTCGTTTAGTGAACCGTCAGATCGCCAC
TAGTCCACCATGTTAATTAAAGCGGAGGGCGCCCAGCCGCAGCAGCCGCCTCAGCTCGGGCCCGGCGCCG
CCGCCCGGGGCATGAAGCGGGAGTCGGAGCTGGAGCTGCCGGTGCCCGGAGCGGGAGGAGACGGAGCCGA
TCCCGGCCTGAGCAAGCGGCCGCGCACTGAGGAGGCGGCGGCCGACGGTGGCGGCGGGATGCAGAACGAG
CCTCTGACTCCAGGTTATCATGGATTCCCAGCGCGGGACAGCCAGGGTAACCAGGAGCCGACAACAACTC
CTGACGCAATGGTTCAGCCTTTTACTACCATCCCATTTCCACCACCTCCGCAGAATGGAATTCCCACAGA
GTATGGGGTGCCACACACTCAAGACTATGCCGGCCAGACCGGTGAGCATAACCTGACACTCTACGGAAGT
ACGCAAGCCCACGGGGAGCAGAGCAGCAACTCACCCAGCACACAAAATGGATCTCTTACGCAGACAGAAG
GTGGAGCACAGACAGACGGCCAGCAGTCACAGACACAAAGTAGTGAAAATTCAGAGAGTAAATCTACCCC
GAAACGGCTGCATGTCTCTAATATTCCTTTCCGCTTCCGGGACCCTGACCTCCGGCAGATGTTTGGGCAG
TTTGGCAAAATCCTAGATGTAGAAATAATCTTTAATGAACGTGGCTCTAAGGGATTCGGGTTCGTAACTT
TCGAGAATAGTGCTGATGCAGACAGGGCCAGGGAGAAATTACACGGCACCGTGGTAGAGGGCCGTAAAAT
CGAGGTGAATAATGCTACAGCACGTGTAATGACCAATAAGAAGATGGTCACACCATATGCAAATGGTTGG
AAATTAAGCCCAGTAGTTGGAGCTGTATATGGTCCGGAGTTATATGCAGCATCCAGCTTTCAAGCAGATG
TGTCCCTAGGCAATGATGCAGCAGTGCCCCTATCAGGAAGAGGGGGTATCAACACTTACATTCCTTTAAT
CAGTCTCCCTTTAGTTCCTGGCTTCCCTTACCCTACTGCAGCCACCACGGCAGCCGCTTTCAGAGGAGCC
CATTTGAGGGGCAGAGGGCGGACAGTATATGGTGCAGTCCGAGCGGTACCTCCAACAGCCATCCCCGCCT
ATCCAGGTGTGGTTTACCAGGACGGATTTTACGGTGCTGACCTCTATGGTGGATATGCAGCCTACAGATA
TGCACAGCCTGCTACTGCAACCGCAGCCACCGCTGCTGCAGCCGCTGCAGCCGCTTACAGTGACGGTTAT
GGCAGGGTGTACACAGCCGACCCCTACCATGCCCTTGCCCCTGCCGCTAGCTATGGAGTTGGCGCTGTGG
CGAGTTTATACCGAGGTGGCTACAGCCGATTTGCCCCCTACTCAGGTGGGTCCAGTGGGGGCTCCAGCGG
GTCAGAAACTCCTGGGACGAGTGAATCTGCGACCCCCGAGTCATCCGGGGGTAGCTCCGGTGGTTCCATG
TCTGAGGTGGAATTCTCGCACGAATACTGGATGAGACACGCATTGACTCTCGCAAAGAGGGCTCGGGATG
AACGCGAGGTGCCCGTGGGGGCAGTACTCGTGCTTAACAATCGCGTAATCGGCGAAGGTTGGAATAGGGC
GATCGGACTCCACGACCCCACTGCACATGCGGAAATCATGGCCCTTCGACAGGGAGGGCTTGTGATGCAG
AATTATCGACTTATCGATGCGACGCTGTACGTCACGTTTGAACCTTGCGTAATGTGCGCGGGAGCTATGA
TTCACTCCCGCATTGGACGAGTTGTATTCGGTGTCCGCAACGCCAAGACGGGTGCCGCAGGTTCACTGAT
GGACGTGCTGCATTACCCAGGCATGAACCACCGGGTAGAAATCACAGAAGGCATATTGGCGGACGAATGT
GCGGCGCTGTTGAGCTACTTTTTTCGCATGCCGAGGCAGGTATTTAATGCGCAAAAGAAGGCTCAGTCTT
CAACAGATAGCGGTGGAAGCAGTGGAGGCTCAGATTACAAGGATGACGATGACAAGTGACTCGAGATATC
TAGACCCAGCTTTCTTGTACAAAGTGGTTGATAACATCTCGAGCCATAAAGATGGTTAATTAACCCACCC
AAGATCTGGCCTCCGCGCCGGGTTTTGGCGCCTCCCGCGGGCGCCCCCCTCCTCACGGCGAGCGCTGCCA
CGTCAGACGAAGGGCGCAGCGAGCGTCCTGATCCTTCCGCCCGGACGCTCAGGACAGCGGCCCGCTGCTC
ATAAGACTCGGCCTTAGAACCCCAGTATCAGCAGAAGGACATTTTAGGACGGGACTTGGGTGACTCTAGG
GCACTGGTTTTCTTTCCAGAGAGCGGAACAGGCGAGGAAAAGTAGTCCCTTCTCGGCGATTCTGCGGAGG
GATCTCCGTGGGGCGGTGAACGCCGATGATTATATAAGGACGCGCCGGGTGTGGCACAGCTAGTTCCGTC
GCAGCCGGGATTTGGGTCGCGGTTCTTGTTTGTGGATCGCTGTGATCGTCACTTGGTGAGTAGCGGGCTG
CTGGGCTGGCCGGGGCTTTCGTGGCCGCCGGGCCGCTCGGTGGGACGGAAGCGTGTGGAGAGACCGCCAA
GGGCTGTAGTCTGGGTCCGCGAGCAAGGTTGCCCTGAACTGGGGGTTGGGGGGAGCGCAGCAAAATGGCG
GCTGTTCCCGAGTCTTGAATGGAAGACGCTTGTGAGGCGGGCTGTGAGGTCGTTGAAACAAGGTGGGGGG
CATGGTGGGCGGCAAGAACCCAAGGTCTTGAGGCCTTCGCTAATGCGGGAAAGCTCTTATTCGGGTGAGA
TGGGCTGGGGCACCATCTGGGGACCCTGACGTGAAGTTTGTCACTGACTGGAGAACTCGGTTTGTCGTCT
GTTGCGGGGGCGGCAGTTATGGCGGTGCCGTTGGGCAGTGCACCCGTACCTTTGGGAGCGCGCGCCCTCG
TCGTGTCGTGACGTCACCCGTTCTGTTGGCTTATAATGCAGGGTGGGGCCACCTGCCGGTAGGTGTGCGG
TAGGCTTTTCTCCGTCGCAGGACGCAGGGTTCGGGCCTAGGGTAGGCTCTCCTGAATCGACAGGCGCCGG
ACCTCTGGTGAGGGGAGGGATAAGTGAGGCGTCAGTTTCTTTGGTCGGTTTTATGTACCTATCTTCTTAA
GTAGCTGAAGCTCCGGTTTTGAACTATGCGCTCGGGGTTGGCGAGTGTGTTTTGTGAAGTTTTTTAGGCA
CCTTTTGAAATGTAATCATTTGGGTCAATATGTAATTTTCAGTGTTAGACTAGTAAATTGTCCGCTAAAT
TCTGGCCGTTTTTGGCTTTTTTGTTAGACGAAGCTTGGTACCGAGCTCGGATCTCCACCCCGTACCGGTC
CTGCAGGATTTAAATGGCGCGCCGCTAGCGCTACCGGACTCAGATCTCGAGCTCAAGCTTCGAATTCTGC
AGTCGAATTCACCATGTCTAGACTGGACAAGAGCAAAGTCATAAACGGAGCTCTGGAATTACTCAATGGT
GTCGGTATCGAAGGCCTGACGACAAGGAAACTCGCTCAAAAGCTGGGAGTTGAGCAGCCTACCCTGTACT
GGCACGTGAAGAACAAGCGGGCCCTGCTCGATGCCCTGCCAATCGAGATGCTGGACAGGCATCATACCCA
CTTCTGCCCCCTGGAAGGCGAGTCATGGCAAGACTTTCTGCGGAACAACGCCAAGTCATACCGCTGTGCT
CTCCTCTCACATCGCGACGGGGCTAAAGTGCATCTCGGCACCCGCCCAACAGAGAAACAGTACGAAACCC
TGGAAAATCAGCTCGCGTTCCTGTGTCAGCAAGGCTTCTCCCTGGAGAACGCACTGTACGCTCTGTCCGC
CGTGGGCCACTTTACACTGGGCTGCGTATTGGAGGAACAGGAGCATCAAGTAGCAAAAGAGGAAAGAGAG
ACACCTACCACCGATTCTATGCCCCCACTTCTGAGACAAGCAATTGAGCTGTTCGACCGGCAGGGAGCCG
AACCTGCCTTCCTTTTCGGCCTGGAACTAATCATATGTGGCCTGGAGAAACAGCTAAAGTGCGAAAGCGG
CGGGCCGACCGACGCCCTTGACGATTTTGACTTAGACATGCTCCCAGCCGATGCCCTTGACGACTTTGAC
CTTGATATGCTGCCTGCTGACGCTCTTGACGATTTTGACCTTGACATGCTCCCCGGGTAACTAAGTAAGG
ATCCGCGGCCGCACTAGAGGAATTCCGCCCCTCTCCCCCCCCCCCCTCTCCCTCCCCCCCCCCTAACGTT
ACTGGCCGAAGCCGCTTGGAATAAGGCCGGTGTGCGTTTGTCTATATGTTATTTTCCACCATATTGCCGT
CTTTTGGCAATGTGAGGGCCCGGAAACCTGGCCCTGTCTTCTTGACGAGCATTCCTAGGGGTCTTTCCCC
TCTCGCCAAAGGAATGCAAGGTCTGTTGAATGTCGTGAAGGAAGCAGTTCCTCTGGAAGCTTCTTGAAGA
CAAACAACGTCTGTAGCGACCCTTTGCAGGCAGCGGAACCCCCCACCTGGCGACAGGTGCCTCTGCGGCC
AAAAGCCACGTGTATAAGATACACCTGCAAAGGCGGCACAACCCCAGTGCCACGTTGTGAGTTGGATAGT
TGTGGAAAGAGTCAAATGGCTCTCCTCAAGCGTATTCAACAAGGGGCTGAAGGATGCCCAGAAGGTACCC
CATTGTATGGGATCTGATCTGGGGCCTCGGTGCACATGCTTTACATGTGTTTAGTCGAGGTTAAAAAAAC
GTCTAGGCCCCCCGAACCACGGGGACGTGGTTTTCCTTTGAAAAACACGATGATAAGCTTACCGGTACGC
GTGATAGCTTGCCACAACCCGTACCAAAGATGGATAGATCCGGAAAGCCTGAACTCACCGCGACGTCTGT
CGAGAAGTTTCTGATCGAAAAGTTCGACAGCGTCTCCGACCTGATGCAGCTCTCGGAGGGCGAAGAATCT
CGTGCTTTCAGCTT
