Features (pLannotate 1.2.2; 43 found; start..end, strand, type, name):
    928..1206    +  CDS            yokD (fragment): YOKD_BACSU - Experimental evidence at protein level: Swiss-Prot protein existence level 1. May contribute to antibiotic resistance. From Bacillus subtilis (strain 168).
   1236..1319    +  CDS            large T antigen (fragment): large T antigen from SV40 (simian virus 40)
   1353..1376    +  misc_feature   MCS (fragment): pBluescript multiple cloning site
   1376..1964    +  misc_feature   WPRE: woodchuck hepatitis virus posttranscriptional regulatory element
   1965..1984    +  misc_feature   MCS (fragment): pBluescript multiple cloning site
   1986..2486    +  CDS            nef (fragment): NEF_HV1LA - Experimental evidence at protein level: Swiss-Prot protein existence level 1. Extracellular Nef protein targets CD4(+) T-lymphocytes for apoptosis by interacting with CXCR4 surface receptors. From Human immunodeficiency virus type 1 group M subtype B (isolate Lai) (HIV-1).
   2493..2673    +  LTR            5' LTR (truncated): truncated 5' long terminal repeat (LTR) from HIV-1
   2705..2929    +  polyA_signal   bGH poly(A) signal: bovine growth hormone polyadenylation signal
   2933..2954    +  promoter       SV40 promoter (fragment): SV40 enhancer and early promoter
   2975..3403    +  rep_origin     f1 ori (sequence partly withheld): f1 bacteriophage origin of replication; arrow indicates direction of (+) strand synthesis
   3417..3746    +  promoter       SV40 promoter: SV40 enhancer and early promoter
   3794..3841    +  promoter       EM7 promoter: synthetic bacterial promoter&nbsp
   3860..4231    +  CDS            ble: BLE_STRHI - Experimental evidence at protein level: Swiss-Prot protein existence level 1. Binding protein with a strong affinity to the bleomycin family of antibiotics. From Streptoalloteichus hindustanus.
   4244..4369    +  CDS            ble (fragment): BLE_KLEPN - Experimental evidence at protein level: Swiss-Prot protein existence level 1. Binding protein with a strong affinity to the bleomycin family of antibiotics. Binds to CL990; an antimitotic-antibiotic compound. From Klebsiella pneumoniae.
   4364..4485    +  polyA_signal   SV40 poly(A) signal: SV40 polyadenylation signal
   4556..4578    -  protein_bind   lac operator (fragment): The lac repressor binds to the lac operator to inhibit transcription in E. coli. This inhibition can be relieved by adding lactose or isopropyl-β-D-thiogalactopyranoside (IPTG). lac repressor encoded by lacI
   4582..4612    -  promoter       lac promoter: promoter for the E. coli lac operon
   4627..4648    -  protein_bind   CAP binding site: CAP binding activates transcription in the presence of cAMP. E. coli catabolite activator protein
   4661..4753    -  CDS            lacI (fragment): lac repressor; lacI; The lac repressor binds to the lac operator to inhibit transcription in E. coli. This inhibition can be relieved by adding lactose or isopropyl-β-D-thiogalactopyranoside (IPTG).
   4936..5524    -  rep_origin     ori: high-copy-number ColE1/pMB1/pBR322/pUC origin of replication
   5695..6555    -  CDS            AmpR: β-lactamase; bla; confers resistance to ampicillin, carbenicillin, and related antibiotics
   6556..6660    -  promoter       AmpR promoter: bla
   6719..6771    -  misc_feature   bom (fragment): basis of mobility region from pBR322
   6926..7305    +  enhancer       CMV enhancer: human cytomegalovirus immediate early enhancer
   7306..7505    +  promoter       CMV promoter: human cytomegalovirus (CMV) immediate early promoter
   7523..7703    +  LTR            5' LTR (truncated): truncated 5' long terminal repeat (LTR) from HIV-1
   7750..7875    +  misc_feature   HIV-1 Ψ: packaging signal of human immunodeficiency virus type 1
   7859..8222    +  CDS            HIV-1 gag (fragment): gag protein from human immunodeficiency virus 1; gag
   8368..8601    +  misc_feature   RRE: The Rev response element (RRE) of HIV-1 allows for Rev-dependent mRNA export from the nucleus to the cytoplasm.
   8978..9078    +  CDS            Rev (fragment): human immunodeficiency virus 1 (HIV-1) Rev protein; rev; enhances nuclear export of unspliced and incompletely spliced viral mRNAs
   9128..9245    +  misc_feature   cPPT/CTS: central polypurine tract and central termination sequence of HIV-1
   9302..9326    +  protein_bind   attB1: mutant version of attB; recombination site for the Gateway® BP reaction BP Clonase™
   9358..9672    +  promoter       tight TRE promoter: Tet-responsive promoter PTight, consisting of seven tet operator sequences followed by the minimal CMV promoter
   9696..11045   +  CDS            Rbfox2: RFOX2_MOUSE - Also known as Fox2, Fxh, Hrnbp2, Rbm9. Experimental evidence at protein level: Swiss-Prot protein existence level 1. RNA-binding protein that regulates alternative splicing events by binding to 5'-UGCAUGU-3' elements. Prevents binding of U2AF2 to the 3'-splice site. Regulates alternative splicing of tissue- specific exons and of differentially spliced exons during erythropoiesis. Seems to act as a coregulatory factor of ER-alpha (By similarity). From Mus musculus (Mouse).
  11169..11611   +  CDS            TadA*(7.10) (fragment): DNA adenosine deaminase evolved from the E. coli tRNA adenosine deaminase TadA (Gaudelli et al., 2017)
  11667..11690   +  CDS            FLAG: FLAG® epitope tag, followed by an enterokinase cleavage site
  11708..11732   -  protein_bind   attB2: mutant version of attB; recombination site for the Gateway® BP reaction BP Clonase™
  11782..12992   +  promoter       UbC promoter: human ubiquitin C promoter
  13057..13109   +  misc_feature   MCS (fragment): multiple cloning site
  13117..13814   +  CDS            rtTA3 (fragment): reverse tetracycline transactivator 3 activates expression from Tet-responsive promoters in the presence of doxycycline
  13744..13854   +  CDS            VP48: 3 tandem repeats of the minimal activation domain of herpes simplex virus VP16 (Cheng et al., 2013)
  14027..14489   +  misc_feature   IRES: internal ribosome entry site (IRES) of the encephalomyocarditis virus (EMCV)
  14547..910     +  CDS            HygR (fragment) (across the origin): aminoglycoside phosphotransferase from E. coli; aph(4)-Ia; confers resistance to hygromycin
>Addgene plasmid #191384 | pSLIK-Rbfox2-rABE-Flag | addgene full sequence | sequence record 378087 | Addgene NGS Result
CGATGTAGGAGGGCGTGGATATGTCCTGCGGGTAAATAGCTGCGCCGATGGTTTCTACAAAGATCGTTAT
GTTTATCGGCACTTTGCATCGGCCGCGCTCCCGATTCCGGAAGTGCTTGACATTGGGGAATTCAGCGAGA
GCCTGACCTATTGCATCTCCCGCCGTGCACAGGGTGTCACGTTGCAAGACCTGCCTGAAACCGAACTGCC
CGCTGTTCTGCAGCCGGTCGCGGAGGCCATGGATGCGATCGCTGCGGCCGATCTTAGCCAGACGAGCGGG
TTCGGCCCATTCGGACCGCAAGGAATCGGTCAATACACTACATGGCGTGATTTCATATGCGCGATTGCTG
ATCCCCATGTGTATCACTGGCAAACTGTGATGGACGACACCGTCAGTGCGTCCGTCGCGCAGGCTCTCGA
TGAGCTGATGCTTTGGGCCGAGGACTGCCCCGAAGTCCGGCACCTCGTGCACGCGGATTTCGGCTCCAAC
AATGTCCTGACGGACAATGGCCGCATAACAGCGGTCATTGACTGGAGCGAGGCGATGTTCGGGGATTCCC
AATACGAGGTCGCCAACATCTTCTTCTGGAGGCCGTGGTTGGCTTGTATGGAGCAGCAGACGCGCTACTT
CGAGCGGAGGCATCCGGAGCTTGCAGGATCGCCGCGGCTCCGGGCGTATATGCTCCGCATTGGTCTTGAC
CAACTCTATCAGAGCTTGGTTGACGGCAATTTCGATGATGCAGCTTGGGCGCAGGGTCGATGCGACGCAA
TCGTCCGATCCGGAGCCGGGACTGTCGGGCGTACACAAATCGCCCGCAGAAGCGCGGCCGTCTGGACCGA
TGGCTGTGTAGAAGTACTCGCCGATAGTGGAAACCGACGCCCCAGCACTCGTCCGAGGGCAAAGGAATAG
AGTAGATGCCGACCGAACAAGAGCTGATTTCGAGAACGCCTCAGCCAGCAACTCGCGCGAGCCTAGCAAG
GCAAATGCGAGAGAACGGCCTTACGCTTGGTGGCACAGTTCTCGTCCACAGTTCGCTAAGCTCGCTCGGC
TGGGTCGCGGGAGGGCCGGTCGCAGTGATTCAGGCCCTTCTGGATTGTGTTGGTCCCCAGGGCACGATTG
TCATGCCCACGCACTCGGGTGATCTGACTGATCCCGCAGATTGGAGATCGCCGCCCGTGCCTGCCGATTG
GGTGCAGATCTCTAGATCTGTACAAGTAAAGCGGCCGCGACTCTAGATCATAATCAGCCATACCACATTT
GTAGAGGTTTTACTTGCTTTAAAAAACCTCCCACACCTCCCCCTGAACCTGAAACATAAAATGAATGCAA
TTGTTGTTGTTTAGTCCCTCCCAATTCGATATCAAGCTTATCGATAATCAACCTCTGGATTACAAAATTT
GTGAAAGATTGACTGGTATTCTTAACTATGTTGCTCCTTTTACGCTATGTGGATACGCTGCTTTAATGCC
TTTGTATCATGCTATTGCTTCCCGTATGGCTTTCATTTTCTCCTCCTTGTATAAATCCTGGTTGCTGTCT
CTTTATGAGGAGTTGTGGCCCGTTGTCAGGCAACGTGGCGTGGTGTGCACTGTGTTTGCTGACGCAACCC
CCACTGGTTGGGGCATTGCCACCACCTGTCAGCTCCTTTCCGGGACTTTCGCTTTCCCCCTCCCTATTGC
CACGGCGGAACTCATCGCCGCCTGCCTTGCCCGCTGCTGGACAGGGGCTCGGCTGTTGGGCACTGACAAT
TCCGTGGTGTTGTCGGGGAAATCATCGTCCTTTCCTTGGCTGCTCGCCTGTGTTGCCACCTGGATTCTGC
GCGGGACGTCCTTCTGCTACGTCCCTTCGGCCCTCAATCCAGCGGACCTTCCTTCCCGCGGCCTGCTGCC
GGCTCTGCGGCCTCTTCCGCGTCTTCGCCTTCGCCCTCAGACGAGTCGGATCTCCCTTTGGGCCGCCTCC
CCGCATCGATACCGTCGACCTCGATCGAGACCTAGAAAAACATGGAGCAATCACAAGTAGCAATACAGCA
GCTACCAATGCTGATTGTGCCTGGCTAGAAGCACAAGAGGAGGAGGAGGTGGGTTTTCCAGTCACACCTC
AGGTACCTTTAAGACCAATGACTTACAAGGCAGCTGTAGATCTTAGCCACTTTTTAAAAGAAAAGGGGGG
ACTGGAAGGGCTAATTCACTCCCAACGAAGACAAGATATCCTTGATCTGTGGATCTACCACACACAAGGC
TACTTCCCTGATTGGCAGAACTACACACCAGGGCCAGGGATCAGATATCCACTGACCTTTGGATGGTGCT
ACAAGCTAGTACCAGTTGAGCAAGAGAAGGTAGAAGAAGCCAATGAAGGAGAGAACACCCGCTTGTTACA
CCCTGTGAGCCTGCATGGGATGGATGACCCGGAGAGAGAAGTATTAGAGTGGAGGTTTGACAGCCGCCTA
GCATTTCATCACATGGCCCGAGAGCTGCATCCGGACTGTACTGGGTCTCTCTGGTTAGACCAGATCTGAG
CCTGGGAGCTCTCTGGCTAACTAGGGAACCCACTGCTTAAGCCTCAATAAAGCTTGCCTTGAGTGCTTCA
AGTAGTGTGTGCCCGTCTGTTGTGTGACTCTGGTAACTAGAGATCCCTCAGACCCTTTTAGTCAGTGTGG
AAAATCTCTAGCAGGGCCCGTTTAAACCCGCTGATCAGCCTCGACTGTGCCTTCTAGTTGCCAGCCATCT
GTTGTTTGCCCCTCCCCCGTGCCTTCCTTGACCCTGGAAGGTGCCACTCCCACTGTCCTTTCCTAATAAA
ATGAGGAAATTGCATCGCATTGTCTGAGTAGGTGTCATTCTATTCTGGGGGGTGGGGTGGGGCAGGACAG
CAAGGGGGAGGATTGGGAAGACAATAGCAGGCATGCTGGGGATGCGGTGGGCTCTATGGCTTCTGAGGCG
GAAAGAACCAGCTGGGGCTCTAGGGGGTATCCCC
[124 nt withheld, positions 2975-3098]
C
[91 nt withheld, positions 3100-3190]
A
[49 nt withheld, positions 3192-3240]
CCTTTGACGTTGGAGTCCACGTTCTTT
[37 nt withheld, positions 3268-3304]
ACCCTATCTCGGTCTATTCTTTTGATTTATAAGGGATTTTGCCGATTTCGGCCTATTGGTTAAAAAATGA
GCTGATTTAACAAAAATTTAACGCGAATTAATTCTGTGGAATGTGTGTCAGTTAGGGTGTGGAAAGTCCC
CAGGCTCCCCAGCAGGCAGAAGTATGCAAAGCATGCATCTCAATTAGTCAGCAACCAGGTGTGGAAAGTC
CCCAGGCTCCCCAGCAGGCAGAAGTATGCAAAGCATGCATCTCAATTAGTCAGCAACCATAGTCCCGCCC
CTAACTCCGCCCATCCCGCCCCTAACTCCGCCCAGTTCCGCCCATTCTCCGCCCCATGGCTGACTAATTT
TTTTTATTTATGCAGAGGCCGAGGCCGCCTCTGCCTCTGAGCTATTCCAGAAGTAGTGAGGAGGCTTTTT
TGGAGGCCTAGGCTTTTGCAAAAAGCTCCCGGGAGCTTGTATATCCATTTTCGGATCTGATCAGCACGTG
TTGACAATTAATCATCGGCATAGTATATCGGCATAGTATAATACGACAAGGTGAGGAACTAAACCATGGC
CAAGTTGACCAGTGCCGTTCCGGTGCTCACCGCGCGCGACGTCGCCGGAGCGGTCGAGTTCTGGACCGAC
CGGCTCGGGTTCTCCCGGGACTTCGTGGAGGACGACTTCGCCGGTGTGGTCCGGGACGACGTGACCCTGT
TCATCAGCGCGGTCCAGGACCAGGTGGTGCCGGACAACACCCTGGCCTGGGTGTGGGTGCGCGGCCTGGA
CGAGCTGTACGCCGAGTGGTCGGAGGTCGTGTCCACGAACTTCCGGGACGCCTCCGGGCCGGCCATGACT
GAGATCGGCGAGCAGCCGTGGGGGCGGGAGTTCGCCCTGCGCGACCCGGCCGGCAACTGCGTGCACTTCG
TGGCCGAGGAGCAGGACTGACACGTGCTACGAGATTTCGATTCCACCGCCGCCTTCTATGAAAGGTTGGG
CTTCGGAATCGTTTTCCGGGACGCCGGCTGGATGATCCTCCAGCGCGGGGATCTCATGCTGGAGTTCTTC
GCCCACCCCAACTTGTTTATTGCAGCTTATAATGGTTACAAATAAAGCAATAGCATCACAAATTTCACAA
ATAAAGCATTTTTTTCACTGCATTCTAGTTGTGGTTTGTCCAAACTCATCAATGTATCTTATCATGTCTG
TATACCGTCGACCTCTAGCTAGAGCTTGGCGTAATCATGGTCATAGCTGTTTCCTGTGTGAAATTGTTAT
CCGCTCACAATTCCACACAACATACGAGCCGGAAGCATAAAGTGTAAAGCCTGGGGTGCCTAATGAGTGA
GCTAACTCACATTAATTGCGTTGCGCTCACTGCCCGCTTTCCAGTCGGGAAACCTGTCGTGCCAGCTGCA
TTAATGAATCGGCCAACGCGCGGGGAGAGGCGGTTTGCGTATTGGGCGCTCTTCCGCTTCCTCGCTCACT
GACTCGCTGCGCTCGGTCGTTCGGCTGCGGCGAGCGGTATCAGCTCACTCAAAGGCGGTAATACGGTTAT
CCACAGAATCAGGGGATAACGCAGGAAAGAACATGTGAGCAAAAGGCCAGCAAAAGGCCAGGAACCGTAA
AAAGGCCGCGTTGCTGGCGTTTTTCCATAGGCTCCGCCCCCCTGACGAGCATCACAAAAATCGACGCTCA
AGTCAGAGGTGGCGAAACCCGACAGGACTATAAAGATACCAGGCGTTTCCCCCTGGAAGCTCCCTCGTGC
GCTCTCCTGTTCCGACCCTGCCGCTTACCGGATACCTGTCCGCCTTTCTCCCTTCGGGAAGCGTGGCGCT
TTCTCATAGCTCACGCTGTAGGTATCTCAGTTCGGTGTAGGTCGTTCGCTCCAAGCTGGGCTGTGTGCAC
GAACCCCCCGTTCAGCCCGACCGCTGCGCCTTATCCGGTAACTATCGTCTTGAGTCCAACCCGGTAAGAC
ACGACTTATCGCCACTGGCAGCAGCCACTGGTAACAGGATTAGCAGAGCGAGGTATGTAGGCGGTGCTAC
AGAGTTCTTGAAGTGGTGGCCTAACTACGGCTACACTAGAAGAACAGTATTTGGTATCTGCGCTCTGCTG
AAGCCAGTTACCTTCGGAAAAAGAGTTGGTAGCTCTTGATCCGGCAAACAAACCACCGCTGGTAGCGGTG
GTTTTTTTGTTTGCAAGCAGCAGATTACGCGCAGAAAAAAAGGATCTCAAGAAGATCCTTTGATCTTTTC
TACGGGGTCTGACGCTCAGTGGAACGAAAACTCACGTTAAGGGATTTTGGTCATGAGATTATCAAAAAGG
ATCTTCACCTAGATCCTTTTAAATTAAAAATGAAGTTTTAAATCAATCTAAAGTATATATGAGTAAACTT
GGTCTGACAGTTACCAATGCTTAATCAGTGAGGCACCTATCTCAGCGATCTGTCTATTTCGTTCATCCAT
AGTTGCCTGACTCCCCGTCGTGTAGATAACTACGATACGGGAGGGCTTACCATCTGGCCCCAGTGCTGCA
ATGATACCGCGAGACCCACGCTCACCGGCTCCAGATTTATCAGCAATAAACCAGCCAGCCGGAAGGGCCG
AGCGCAGAAGTGGTCCTGCAACTTTATCCGCCTCCATCCAGTCTATTAATTGTTGCCGGGAAGCTAGAGT
AAGTAGTTCGCCAGTTAATAGTTTGCGCAACGTTGTTGCCATTGCTACAGGCATCGTGGTGTCACGCTCG
TCGTTTGGTATGGCTTCATTCAGCTCCGGTTCCCAACGATCAAGGCGAGTTACATGATCCCCCATGTTGT
GCAAAAAAGCGGTTAGCTCCTTCGGTCCTCCGATCGTTGTCAGAAGTAAGTTGGCCGCAGTGTTATCACT
CATGGTTATGGCAGCACTGCATAATTCTCTTACTGTCATGCCATCCGTAAGATGCTTTTCTGTGACTGGT
GAGTACTCAACCAAGTCATTCTGAGAATAGTGTATGCGGCGACCGAGTTGCTCTTGCCCGGCGTCAATAC
GGGATAATACCGCGCCACATAGCAGAACTTTAAAAGTGCTCATCATTGGAAAACGTTCTTCGGGGCGAAA
ACTCTCAAGGATCTTACCGCTGTTGAGATCCAGTTCGATGTAACCCACTCGTGCACCCAACTGATCTTCA
GCATCTTTTACTTTCACCAGCGTTTCTGGGTGAGCAAAAACAGGAAGGCAAAATGCCGCAAAAAAGGGAA
TAAGGGCGACACGGAAATGTTGAATACTCATACTCTTCCTTTTTCAATATTATTGAAGCATTTATCAGGG
TTATTGTCTCATGAGCGGATACATATTTGAATGTATTTAGAAAAATAAACAAATAGGGGTTCCGCGCACA
TTTCCCCGAAAAGTGCCACCTGACGTCGACGGATCGGGAGATCTCCCGATCCCCTATGGTGCACTCTCAG
TACAATCTGCTCTGATGCCGCATAGTTAAGCCAGTATCTGCTCCCTGCTTGTGTGTTGGAGGTCGCTGAG
TAGTGCGCGAGCAAAATTTAAGCTACAACAAGGCAAGGCTTGACCGACAATTGCATGAAGAATCTGCTTA
GGGTTAGGCGTTTTGCGCTGCTTCGCGATGTACGGGCCAGATATACGCGTTGACATTGATTATTGACTAG
TTATTAATAGTAATCAATTACGGGGTCATTAGTTCATAGCCCATATATGGAGTTCCGCGTTACATAACTT
ACGGTAAATGGCCCGCCTGGCTGACCGCCCAACGACCCCCGCCCATTGACGTCAATAATGACGTATGTTC
CCATAGTAACGCCAATAGGGACTTTCCATTGACGTCAATGGGTGGAGTATTTACGGTAAACTGCCCACTT
GGCAGTACATCAAGTGTATCATATGCCAAGTACGCCCCCTATTGACGTCAATGACGGTAAATGGCCCGCC
TGGCATTATGCCCAGTACATGACCTTATGGGACTTTCCTACTTGGCAGTACATCTACGTATTAGTCATCG
CTATTACCATGGTGATGCGGTTTTGGCAGTACATCAATGGGCGTGGATAGCGGTTTGACTCACGGGGATT
TCCAAGTCTCCACCCCATTGACGTCAATGGGAGTTTGTTTTGGCACCAAAATCAACGGGACTTTCCAAAA
TGTCGTAACAACTCCGCCCCATTGACGCAAATGGGCGGTAGGCGTGTACGGTGGGAGGTCTATATAAGCA
GCGCGTTTTGCCTGTACTGGGTCTCTCTGGTTAGACCAGATCTGAGCCTGGGAGCTCTCTGGCTAACTAG
GGAACCCACTGCTTAAGCCTCAATAAAGCTTGCCTTGAGTGCTTCAAGTAGTGTGTGCCCGTCTGTTGTG
TGACTCTGGTAACTAGAGATCCCTCAGACCCTTTTAGTCAGTGTGGAAAATCTCTAGCAGTGGCGCCCGA
ACAGGGACTTGAAAGCGAAAGGGAAACCAGAGGAGCTCTCTCGACGCAGGACTCGGCTTGCTGAAGCGCG
CACGGCAAGAGGCGAGGGGCGGCGACTGGTGAGTACGCCAAAAATTTTGACTAGCGGAGGCTAGAAGGAG
AGAGATGGGTGCGAGAGCGTCAGTATTAAGCGGGGGAGAATTAGATCGCGATGGGAAAAAATTCGGTTAA
GGCCAGGGGGAAAGAAAAAATATAAATTAAAACATATAGTATGGGCAAGCAGGGAGCTAGAACGATTCGC
AGTTAATCCTGGCCTGTTAGAAACATCAGAAGGCTGTAGACAAATACTGGGACAGCTACAACCATCCCTT
CAGACAGGATCAGAAGAACTTAGATCATTATATAATACAGTAGCAACCCTCTATTGTGTGCATCAAAGGA
TAGAGATAAAAGACACCAAGGAAGCTTTAGACAAGATAGAGGAAGAGCAAAACAAAAGTAAGACCACCGC
ACAGCAAGCGGCCGCTGATCTTCAGACCTGGAGGAGGAGATATGAGGGACAATTGGAGAAGTGAATTATA
TAAATATAAAGTAGTAAAAATTGAACCATTAGGAGTAGCACCCACCAAGGCAAAGAGAAGAGTGGTGCAG
AGAGAAAAAAGAGCAGTGGGAATAGGAGCTTTGTTCCTTGGGTTCTTGGGAGCAGCAGGAAGCACTATGG
GCGCAGCGTCAATGACGCTGACGGTACAGGCCAGACAATTATTGTCTGGTATAGTGCAGCAGCAGAACAA
TTTGCTGAGGGCTATTGAGGCGCAACAGCATCTGTTGCAACTCACAGTCTGGGGCATCAAGCAGCTCCAG
GCAAGAATCCTGGCTGTGGAAAGATACCTAAAGGATCAACAGCTCCTGGGGATTTGGGGTTGCTCTGGAA
AACTCATTTGCACCACTGCTGTGCCTTGGAATGCTAGTTGGAGTAATAAATCTCTGGAACAGATTTGGAA
TCACACGACCTGGATGGAGTGGGACAGAGAAATTAACAATTACACAAGCTTAATACACTCCTTAATTGAA
GAATCGCAAAACCAGCAAGAAAAGAATGAACAAGAATTATTGGAATTAGATAAATGGGCAAGTTTGTGGA
ATTGGTTTAACATAACAAATTGGCTGTGGTATATAAAATTATTCATAATGATAGTAGGAGGCTTGGTAGG
TTTAAGAATAGTTTTTGCTGTACTTTCTATAGTGAATAGAGTTAGGCAGGGATATTCACCATTATCGTTT
CAGACCCACCTCCCAACCCCGAGGGGACCCGACAGGCCCGAAGGAATAGAAGAAGAAGGTGGAGAGAGAG
ACAGAGACAGATCCATTCGATTAGTGAACGGATCGGCACTGCGTGCGCCAATTCTGCAGACAAATGGCAG
TATTCATCCACAATTTTAAAAGAAAAGGGGGGATTGGGGGGTACAGTGCAGGGGAAAGAATAGTAGACAT
AATAGCAACAGACATACAAACTAAAGAATTACAAAAACAAATTACAAAAATTCAAAATTTTCGGGTTTAT
TACAGGGACAGCAGAGATCCAGTTTGGTTAATTCTAGACAGTTATCAACAAGTTTGTACAAAAAAGCAGG
CTTTAAAGGAACCAATTCAGTCGACTGGATCCCGAGTTTACTCCCTATCAGTGATAGAGAACGTATGTCG
AGTTTACTCCCTATCAGTGATAGAGAACGATGTCGAGTTTACTCCCTATCAGTGATAGAGAACGTATGTC
GAGTTTACTCCCTATCAGTGATAGAGAACGTATGTCGAGTTTACTCCCTATCAGTGATAGAGAACGTATG
TCGAGTTTATCCCTATCAGTGATAGAGAACGTATGTCGAGTTTACTCCCTATCAGTGATAGAGAACGTAT
GTCGAGGTAGGCGTGTACGGTGGGAGGCCTATATAAGCAGAGCTCGTTTAGTGAACCGTCAGATCGCCAC
TAGTCCACCATGTTAATTAAAGCGGAGGGCGCCCAGCCGCAGCAGCCGCCTCAGCTCGGGCCCGGCGCCG
CCGCCCGGGGCATGAAGCGGGAGTCGGAGCTGGAGCTGCCGGTGCCCGGAGCGGGAGGAGACGGAGCCGA
TCCCGGCCTGAGCAAGCGGCCGCGCACTGAGGAGGCGGCGGCCGACGGTGGCGGCGGGATGCAGAACGAG
CCTCTGACTCCAGGTTATCATGGATTCCCAGCGCGGGACAGCCAGGGTAACCAGGAGCCGACAACAACTC
CTGACGCAATGGTTCAGCCTTTTACTACCATCCCATTTCCACCACCTCCGCAGAATGGAATTCCCACAGA
GTATGGGGTGCCACACACTCAAGACTATGCCGGCCAGACCGGTGAGCATAACCTGACACTCTACGGAAGT
ACGCAAGCCCACGGGGAGCAGAGCAGCAACTCACCCAGCACACAAAATGGATCTCTTACGCAGACAGAAG
GTGGAGCACAGACAGACGGCCAGCAGTCACAGACACAAAGTAGTGAAAATTCAGAGAGTAAATCTACCCC
GAAACGGCTGCATGTCTCTAATATTCCTTTCCGCTTCCGGGACCCTGACCTCCGGCAGATGTTTGGGCAG
TTTGGCAAAATCCTAGATGTAGAAATAATCTTTAATGAACGTGGCTCTAAGGGATTCGGGTTCGTAACTT
TCGAGAATAGTGCTGATGCAGACAGGGCCAGGGAGAAATTACACGGCACCGTGGTAGAGGGCCGTAAAAT
CGAGGTGAATAATGCTACAGCACGTGTAATGACCAATAAGAAGATGGTCACACCATATGCAAATGGTTGG
AAATTAAGCCCAGTAGTTGGAGCTGTATATGGTCCGGAGTTATATGCAGCATCCAGCTTTCAAGCAGATG
TGTCCCTAGGCAATGATGCAGCAGTGCCCCTATCAGGAAGAGGGGGTATCAACACTTACATTCCTTTAAT
CAGTCTCCCTTTAGTTCCTGGCTTCCCTTACCCTACTGCAGCCACCACGGCAGCCGCTTTCAGAGGAGCC
CATTTGAGGGGCAGAGGGCGGACAGTATATGGTGCAGTCCGAGCGGTACCTCCAACAGCCATCCCCGCCT
ATCCAGGTGTGGTTTACCAGGACGGATTTTACGGTGCTGACCTCTATGGTGGATATGCAGCCTACAGATA
TGCACAGCCTGCTACTGCAACCGCAGCCACCGCTGCTGCAGCCGCTGCAGCCGCTTACAGTGACGGTTAT
GGCAGGGTGTACACAGCCGACCCCTACCATGCCCTTGCCCCTGCCGCTAGCTATGGAGTTGGCGCTGTGG
CGAGTTTATACCGAGGTGGCTACAGCCGATTTGCCCCCTACTCAGGTGGGTCCAGTGGGGGCTCCAGCGG
GTCAGAAACTCCTGGGACGAGTGAATCTGCGACCCCCGAGTCATCCGGGGGTAGCTCCGGTGGTTCCATG
TCTGAGGTGGAATTCTCGCACGAATACTGGATGAGACACGCATTGACTCTCGCAAAGAGGGCTCGGGATG
AACGCGAGGTGCCCGTGGGGGCAGTACTCGTGCTTAACAATCGCGTAATCGGCGAAGGTTGGAATAGGGC
GATCGGACTCCACGACCCCACTGCACATGCGGAAATCATGGCCCTTCGACAGGGAGGGCTTGTGATGCAG
AATTATCGACTTATCGATGCGACGCTGTACGTCACGTTTGAACCTTGCGTAATGTGCGCGGGAGCTATGA
TTCACTCCCGCATTGGACGAGTTGTATTCGGTGTCCGCAACGCCAAGACGGGTGCCGCAGGTTCACTGAT
GGACGTGCTGCATTACCCAGGCATGAACCACCGGGTAGAAATCACAGAAGGCATATTGGCGGACGAATGT
GCGGCGCTGTTGAGCTACTTTTTTCGCATGCCGAGGCAGGTATTTAATGCGCAAAAGAAGGCTCAGTCTT
CAACAGATAGCGGTGGAAGCAGTGGAGGCTCAGATTACAAGGATGACGATGACAAGTGACTCGAGATATC
TAGACCCAGCTTTCTTGTACAAAGTGGTTGATAACATCTCGAGCCATAAAGATGGTTAATTAACCCACCC
AAGATCTGGCCTCCGCGCCGGGTTTTGGCGCCTCCCGCGGGCGCCCCCCTCCTCACGGCGAGCGCTGCCA
CGTCAGACGAAGGGCGCAGCGAGCGTCCTGATCCTTCCGCCCGGACGCTCAGGACAGCGGCCCGCTGCTC
ATAAGACTCGGCCTTAGAACCCCAGTATCAGCAGAAGGACATTTTAGGACGGGACTTGGGTGACTCTAGG
GCACTGGTTTTCTTTCCAGAGAGCGGAACAGGCGAGGAAAGTAGTCCCTTCTCGGCGATTCTGCGGAGGG
ATCTCCGTGGGGCGGTGAACGCCGATGATTATATAAGGACGCGCCGGGTGTGGCACAGCTAGTTCCGTCG
CAGCCGGGATTTGGGTCGCGGTTCTTGTTTGTGGATCGCTGTGATCGTCACTTGGTGAGTAGCGGGCTGC
TGGGCTGGCCGGGGCTTTCGTGGCCGCCGGGCCGCTCGGTGGGACGGAAGCGTGTGGAGAGACCGCCAAG
GGCTGTAGTCTGGGTCCGCGAGCAAGGTTGCCCTGAACTGGGGGTTGGGGGGAGCGCAGCAAAATGGCGG
CTGTTCCCGAGTCTTGAATGGAAGACGCTTGTGAGGCGGGCTGTGAGGTCGTTGAAACAAGGTGGGGGGC
ATGGTGGGCGGCAAGAACCCAAGGTCTTGAGGCCTTCGCTAATGCGGGAAAGCTCTTATTCGGGTGAGAT
GGGCTGGGGCACCATCTGGGGACCCTGACGTGAAGTTTGTCACTGACTGGAGAACTCGGTTTGTCGTCTG
TTGCGGGGGCGGCAGTTATGGCGGTGCCGTTGGGCAGTGCACCCGTACCTTTGGGAGCGCGCGCCCTCGT
CGTGTCGTGACGTCACCCGTTCTGTTGGCTTATAATGCAGGGTGGGGCCACCTGCCGGTAGGTGTGCGGT
AGGCTTTTCTCCGTCGCAGGACGCAGGGTTCGGGCCTAGGGTAGGCTCTCCTGAATCGACAGGCGCCGGA
CCTCTGGTGAGGGGAGGGATAAGTGAGGCGTCAGTTTCTTTGGTCGGTTTTATGTACCTATCTTCTTAAG
TAGCTGAAGCTCCGGTTTTGAACTATGCGCTCGGGGTTGGCGAGTGTGTTTTGTGAAGTTTTTTAGGCAC
CTTTTGAAATGTAATCATTTGGGTCAATATGTAATTTTCAGTGTTAGACTAGTAAATTGTCCGCTAAATT
CTGGCCGTTTTTGGCTTTTTTGTTAGACGAAGCTTGGTACCGAGCTCGGATCTCCACCCCGTACCGGTCC
TGCAGGATTTAAATGGCGCGCCGCTAGCGCTACCGGACTCAGATCTCGAGCTCAAGCTTCGAATTCTGCA
GTCGAATTCACCATGTCTAGACTGGACAAGAGCAAAGTCATAAACGGAGCTCTGGAATTACTCAATGGTG
TCGGTATCGAAGGCCTGACGACAAGGAAACTCGCTCAAAAGCTGGGAGTTGAGCAGCCTACCCTGTACTG
GCACGTGAAGAACAAGCGGGCCCTGCTCGATGCCCTGCCAATCGAGATGCTGGACAGGCATCATACCCAC
TTCTGCCCCCTGGAAGGCGAGTCATGGCAAGACTTTCTGCGGAACAACGCCAAGTCATACCGCTGTGCTC
TCCTCTCACATCGCGACGGGGCTAAAGTGCATCTCGGCACCCGCCCAACAGAGAAACAGTACGAAACCCT
GGAAAATCAGCTCGCGTTCCTGTGTCAGCAAGGCTTCTCCCTGGAGAACGCACTGTACGCTCTGTCCGCC
GTGGGCCACTTTACACTGGGCTGCGTATTGGAGGAACAGGAGCATCAAGTAGCAAAAGAGGAAAGAGAGA
CACCTACCACCGATTCTATGCCCCCACTTCTGAGACAAGCAATTGAGCTGTTCGACCGGCAGGGAGCCGA
ACCTGCCTTCCTTTTCGGCCTGGAACTAATCATATGTGGCCTGGAGAAACAGCTAAAGTGCGAAAGCGGC
GGGCCGACCGACGCCCTTGACGATTTTGACTTAGACATGCTCCCAGCCGATGCCCTTGACGACTTTGACC
TTGATATGCTGCCTGCTGACGCTCTTGACGATTTTGACCTTGACATGCTCCCCGGGTAACTAAGTAAGGA
TCCGCGGCCGCACTAGAGGAATTCCGCCCCTCTCCCCCCCCCCCCTCTCCCTCCCCCCCCCCTAACGTTA
CTGGCCGAAGCCGCTTGGAATAAGGCCGGTGTGCGTTTGTCTATATGTTATTTTCCACCATATTGCCGTC
TTTTGGCAATGTGAGGGCCCGGAAACCTGGCCCTGTCTTCTTGACGAGCATTCCTAGGGGTCTTTCCCCT
CTCGCCAAAGGAATGCAAGGTCTGTTGAATGTCGTGAAGGAAGCAGTTCCTCTGGAAGCTTCTTGAAGAC
AAACAACGTCTGTAGCGACCCTTTGCAGGCAGCGGAACCCCCCACCTGGCGACAGGTGCCTCTGCGGCCA
AAAGCCACGTGTATAAGATACACCTGCAAAGGCGGCACAACCCCAGTGCCACGTTGTGAGTTGGATAGTT
GTGGAAAGAGTCAAATGGCTCTCCTCAAGCGTATTCAACAAGGGGCTGAAGGATGCCCAGAAGGTACCCC
ATTGTATGGGATCTGATCTGGGGCCTCGGTGCACATGCTTTACATGTGTTTAGTCGAGGTTAAAAAAACG
TCTAGGCCCCCCGAACCACGGGGACGTGGTTTTCCTTTGAAAAACACGATGATAAGCTTACCGGTACGCG
TGATAGCTTGCCACAACCCGTACCAAAGATGGATAGATCCGGAAAGCCTGAACTCACCGCGACGTCTGTC
GAGAAGTTTCTGATCGAAAAGTTCGACAGCGTCTCCGACCTGATGCAGCTCTCGGAGGGCGAAGAATCTC
GTGCTTTCAGCTT
